>Addgene plasmid #139977 | pSL3005 | addgene full sequence | sequence record 288135 | Addgene NGS Result
GCGAAGCAGTGTCGCAAGAAGTGCGTCGTTGATCCGCTGACGCAGGATCAGCTCGCGGGCTGCGCAGACC
TCCAGCAGCTTGATGACCGGGTCGGATTCGAGGATGGCGGTGTAGCTGGCGTCACGCGATCGCAGGTCGT
CGATCAAGTCCTGCAGGATCAGTTCAAAGTCCAGCGCTTCGATGATGGTGGGCGCGGGAATCGTAGCAAA
GTCAAGAACGGTCATGAGACGACTAAGCCCTCCAGCGTGATACGCCTGCCCTCGGGGATGTAGTAGCCGA
TCAGGTTCAGCTCGACTTGACCAGCTGCGCTGGCTGAGACGATGCGAACCTTCTCCAGCTTCAGCCGTGG
CTCCCAGCGATCGAGCGCTTCAGCTGTGGCCGCCACCAGGTCAACGATGAGGGACTGGTTGATCGGCTAG
TCATCAAATAAAACGAAAGGCTCAGTCGGAAGACTGGGCCTTTCGTTTTATCTGTTGTTTGTCGGTGAAC
GCTCTCCTGAGTAGGACAAATCCGCCGGGAGCGGATTTGAACGTTGCGAAGCAACGGCCCGGAGGGTGGC
GGGCAGGACGCCCGCCATAAACTGCCAGGCATCAAATTAAGCAGAAGGCCATCCTGACGGATGGCCTTTT
TGCGTTTCTACTCTAGTTTCGAAACCCCAGGCTTGACACTTTATGCTTCCGGCTCGTATAATGTGTGGAA
TTGTGAGCGGATAACAATTTCACACAAGGAGGAAAAACATATGTCTAGAATGGCACTGAATATTCCATTC
AGAAATGCGTACTATCGTTTTGCATCCAGTTACTCATTTCTCTTTTTTATTTCCTGGTCGCTGTGGTGGT
CGTTATACGCTATTTGGCTGAAAGGACATCTAGGGTTGACAGGGACGGAATTAGGTACACTTTATTCGGT
CAACCAGTTTACCAGCATTCTATTTATGATGTTCTACGGCATCGTTCAGGATAAACTCGGTCTGAAGAAA
CCGCTCATCTGGTGTATGAGTTTCATCCTGGTCTTGACCGGACCGTTTATGATTTACGTTTATGAACCGT
TACTGCAAAGCAATTTTTCTGTAGGTCTAATTCTGGGGGCGCTCTTTTTTGGCCTGGGGTATCTGGCGGG
ATGCGGTTTGCTTGACAGCTTCACCGAAAAAATGGCGCGAAATTTTCATTTCGAATATGGAACAGCGCGC
GCCTGGGGATCTTTTGGCTATGCTATTGGCGCGTTCTTTGCCGGCATATTTTTTAGTATCAGTCCCCATA
TCAACTTCTGGTTGGTCTCGCTATTTGGCGCTGTATTTATGATGATCAACATGTGTTTTAAAGATAAGGA
TCACCAGTGCGTAGCGGCGGATGCGGGAGGGGTAAAAAAAGAGGATTTTATCGCAGTTTTCAAGGATCGA
AACTTCTGGGTTTTCGTCATATTTATTGTTGGGACGTGGTCTTTCTATAACATTTTTGATCAACAACTTT
TTCCTGTCTTTTATGCAGGTTTATTCGAATCACACGATGTAGGAACGCGCCTGTATGGTTATCTCAACTC
ATTCCAGGTGGTACTCGAAGCGCTGTGCATGGCGATTATTCCGTTCTTTGTGAATCGGGTAGGGCCAAAA
AATGCATTACTTATCGGTGTTGTGATTATGGCGTTGCGTATCCTTTCCTGCGCGCTGTTCGTTAACCCCT
GGATTATTTCATTAGTGAAGCTGTTACATGCCATTGAGGTTCCACTTTGTGTCATATCCGTCTTCAAATA
CAGCGTGGCAAACTTTGATAAGCGCCTGTCGTCGACGATCTTTCTGATTGGTTTTCAAATTGCCAGTTCG
CTTGGGATTGTGCTGCTTTCAACGCCGACTGGGATACTCTTTGACCACGCAGGCTACCAGACAGTTTTCT
TCGCAATTTCGGGTATTGTCTGCCTGATGTTGCTATTTGGCATTTTCTTCCTGAGTAAAAAACGCGAGCA
AATAGTTATGGAAACGCCTGTACCTTCAGCAATATAGACTAGTAGCGGCCGCGTAGGATCCGATCGGCAC
GTAAGAGGTTCCAACTTTCACCATAATGAAATAAGATCACTACCGGGCGTCGAGCTGATCCTTCAACTCA
GCAAAAGTTCGATTTATTCAACAAAGCCACGTTGTGTCTCAAAATCTCTGATGTTACATTGCACAAGATA
AAAATATATCATCATGAACAATAAAACTGTCTGCTTACATAAACAGTAATACAAGGGGTGTTATGAGCCA
TATTCAACGGGAAACGTCTTGCTCCAGGCCGCGATTAAATTCCAACATGGATGCTGATTTATATGGGTAT
AAATGGGCTCGCGATAATGTCGGGCAATCAGGTGCGACAATCTATCGATTGTATGGGAAGCCCGATGCGC
CAGAGTTGTTTCTGAAACATGGCAAAGGTAGCGTTGCCAATGATGTTACAGATGAGATGGTCAGACTAAA
CTGGCTGACGGAATTTATGCCTCTTCCGACCATCAAGCATTTTATCCGTACTCCTGATGATGCATGGTTA
CTCACCACTGCGATCCCCGGGAAAACAGCATTCCAGGTATTAGAAGAATATCCTGATTCAGGTGAAAATA
TTGTTGATGCGCTGGCAGTGTTCCTGCGCCGGTTGCATTCGATTCCTGTTTGTAATTGTCCTTTTAACAG
CGATCGCGTATTTCGTCTCGCTCAGGCGCAATCACGAATGAATAACGGTTTGGTTGATGCGAGTGATTTT
GATGACGAGCGTAATGGCTGGCCTGTTGAACAAGTCTGGAAAGAAATGCATAAGCTTTTGCCATTCTCAC
CGGATTCAGTCGTCACTCATGGTGATTTCTCACTTGATAACCTTATTTTTGACGAGGGGAAATTAATAGG
TTGTATTGATGTTGGACGAGTCGGAATCGCAGACCGATACCAGGATCTTGCCATCCTATGGAACTGCCTC
GGTGAGTTTTCTCCTTCATTACAGAAACGGCTTTTTCAAAAATATGGTATTTATAATCCTGATATGAATA
AATTGCAGTTTCATTTGATGCTCGATGAGTTTTTCTAATCAGAATTGGTTAATTGGTTGTAACACTGGCA
GAGCGGTACCATGGGACACCATCGAATGGTGCAAAACCTTTCGCGGTATGGCATGATAGCGCCCGGAAGA
GAGTCAATTCAGGGTGGTGAATGTGAAACCAGTAACGTTATACGATGTCGCAGAGTATGCCGGTGTCTCT
TATCAGACCGTTTCCCGCGTGGTGAACCAGGCCAGCCACGTTTCTGCGAAAACGCGGGAAAAAGTGGAAG
CGGCGATGGCGGAGCTGAATTACATTCCCAACCGCGTGGCACAACAACTGGCGGGCAAACAGTCGTTGCT
GATTGGCGTTGCCACCTCCAGTCTGGCCCTGCACGCGCCGTCGCAAATTGTCGCGGCGATTAAATCTCGC
GCCGATCAACTGGGTGCCAGCGTGGTGGTGTCGATGGTAGAACGAAGCGGCGTCGAAGCCTGTAAAGCGG
CGGTGCACAATCTTCTCGCGCAACGCGTCAGTGGGCTGATCATTAACTATCCGCTGGATGACCAGGATGC
CATTGCTGTGGAAGCTGCCTGCACTAATGTTCCGGCGTTATTTCTTGATGTCTCTGACCAGACACCCATC
AACAGTATTATTTTCTCCCATGAAGACGGTACGCGACTGGGCGTGGAGCATCTGGTCGCATTGGGTCACC
AGCAAATCGCGCTGTTAGCGGGCCCATTAAGTTCTGTCTCGGCGCGTCTGCGTCTGGCTGGCTGGCATAA
ATATCTCACTCGCAATCAAATTCAGCCGATAGCGGAACGGGAAGGCGACTGGAGTGCCATGTCCGGTTTT
CAACAAACCATGCAAATGCTGAATGAGGGCATCGTTCCCACTGCGATGCTGGTTGCCAACGATCAGATGG
CGCTGGGCGCAATGCGCGCCATTACCGAGTCCGGGCTGCGCGTTGGTGCGGATATCTCGGTAGTGGGATA
CGACGATACCGAAGACAGCTCATGTTATATCCCGCCGTTAACCACCATCAAACAGGATTTTCGCCTGCTG
GGGCAAACCAGCGTGGACCGCTTGCTGCAACTCTCTCAGGGCCAGGCGGTGAAGGGCAATCAGCTGTTGC
CCGTCTCACTGGTGAAAAGAAAAACCACCCTGGCGCCCAATACGCAAACCGCCTCTCCCCGCGCGTTGGC
CGATTCATTAATGCAGCTGGCACGACAGGTTTCCCGACTGGAAAGCGGGCAGTGATCCCACAGCCGCCAG
TTCCGCTGGCGGCATTTTAACTTTCTTTAATAATCTAGTGACAAGCCGGGGCAGACGTGAGCCGTAGTCC
CGTCGCCAGACGCGGGTGCCCACGGGCGTCGTCAGGATGTCCGTAATTGACTGCCGGAGGTGGTCAATGC
CCTTCAGCTCCTTGCCACTGTCACGGCTCATGCCTCGGGTCATTAGTCGCCCGCTCCGGTATCTTCACTG
GCTTCGATGATTGCCGCCCCGCAGCTGCAGAGGTCACCGATCCGAGCAGTCGGCCTCTGGTTGGTAAAGA
CCGTGCGACTGCCGGTGATGATCGTGTTCAAGCCATGCAGGGGGCAGGCGTGAAGGTCATCCTTTCGGGC
CACGGGGCGGCTGTTGACGAAGGTGTCGTCGCTCCCGGTGATGATGATCCCGCCGTGATCGGTCACGTCG
TTTAGTCGAGCGATGCCTGGCGTCGTAGTCACGGGTTTAGGTCAATACGACTTGCGGTCACTGTAACGTT
GCCCTCGGCGGTCACGTTAACGTCGCCTTGGGCTTCGACTTGCGCCTCCTGCACAAGGATCACAATCCGT
CCTTGGGCTGCGGTGAGGTCGATCTTGTACTCATGCGCTTCGCGGTCGTACTGGATGATTGAGTCATCCT
CGAACTGCGTCTTTTGGATCGTTTCTTTGTCCTCGATCTGGGGGTAGTCAGTCGAGAACGCGCCGGGCAT
CGCGAAGCCCTGACTGATCTCGCCGGAGGGGGCCATCACGACGACGGCCTCACCGACCTCGGGCGCCCAC
CAGAACCGATCCTTGCCCGCTCGCTGCGTGAGCCACGGAATCCAGTCAGTGAGGAGCAGCGCCTCGCCGC
TCTCCTCGTCTTCCTCGATCGCGACACGGATCAGCCCCTTGGGATAGTCAGCCTCGGCTACCCTGCCTAC
GCGGAGCAAGTTGCCGTGACGCCGACTGTCTCGAGTCTAGTCGCGTTGCTGGCGTTTTTCCATAGGCTCC
GCCCCCCTGACGAGCATCACAAAAATCGACGCTCAAGTCAGAGGTGGCGAAACCCGACAGGACTATAAAG
ATACCAGGCGTTTCCCCCTGGAAGCTCCCTCGTGCGCTCTCCTGTTCCGACCCTGCCGCTTACCGGATAC
CTGTCCGCCTTTCTCCCTTCGGGAAGCGTGGCGCTTTCTCATAGCTCACGCTGTAGGTATCTCAGTTCGG
TGTAGGTCGTTCGCTCCAAGCTGGGCTGTGTGCACGAACCCCCCGTTCAGCCCGACCGCTGCGCCTTATC
CGGTAACTATCGTCTTGAGTCCAACCCGGTAAGACACGACTTATCGCCACTGGCAGCAGCCACTGGTAAC
AGGATTAGCAGAGCGAGGTATGTAGGCGGTGCTACAGAGTTCTTGAAGTGGTGGCCTAACTACGGCTACA
CTAGAAGAACAGTATTTGGTATCTGCGCTCTGCTGAAGCCAGTTACCTTCGGAAAAAGAGTTGGTAGCTC
TTGATCCGGCAAACAAACCACCGCTGGTAGCGGTGGTTTTTTTGTTTGCAAGCAGCAGATTACGCGCAGA
AAAAAAGGATCTCAAGAAGATCCTTTGATCTTTTCTACGGGGTCTGACGCTCAGTCTAGTTCAGCCAGCT
CGTCGTGATGTCGAAACCCAAGCCACCCTCAGAGGTGAAGGCCGCTTCGAGCACATCGGGAAGCGTGTCG
ACGACGGTGCTCGGTGCCTCGGGTAAGAGCCAGATAGATGCGGTGACGTTCACCGTCGCGATCGTGGCGG
GAACCACGGTCACTGCGTCCGTTACAACTCGCACGTCGTCGGCCAGCACGACTGACTCGACGGCTTCGAT
TAGCCCGGGAGAGGCAAGGCCATCAGGCTCGGTAGACAGAATGCTGATTAACACCTCGCCGGGAGCAGGG
CTGCTCACAGCCGCGTCCTTCACCCGTGGGTCAGCCGTCAGCGCTTGATAGCGGTACCAGGCCGCACCGC
CTGCGGTCGAGCTGCCCTTGATCCGCTCGATGGTGCGATCGCGAAGCTCGCCATCCGGCTCATTCGGCTG
CCGCACCACGCCGTAGAACGCGGCAAGGTTGTCGAGGTCGGGGCCGTTTGAGTA
Features (pLannotate 1.2.2; 10 found; start..end, strand, type, name):
    428..471     -  terminator     rrnB T1 terminator: Escherichia coli rrnB; transcription terminator T1 from the E. coli rrnB gene
    603..630     +  terminator     rrnB T2 terminator: transcription terminator T2 from the E. coli rrnB gene
    666..693     +  promoter       lac UV5 promoter (fragment): E. coli lac promoter with an "up" mutation
    701..717     +  protein_bind   lac operator: The lac repressor binds to the lac operator to inhibit transcription in E. coli. This inhibition can be relieved by adding lactose or isopropyl-β-D-thiogalactopyranoside (IPTG). lac repressor encoded by lacI
    750..1994    +  CDS            cscB: CSCB_ECOLX - Experimental evidence at protein level: Swiss-Prot protein existence level 1. Responsible for transport of sucrose into the cell, with the concomitant import of a proton (symport system) (PubMed:7535526, PubMed:22106930). Can also transport maltose, fructose or lactulose, but not glucose, lactose or melibiose (PubMed:19294451, PubMed:7535526, PubMed:22106930). The substrate specificity is directed toward the fructofuranosyl moiety of the substrate (PubMed:22106930). From Escherichia coli.
   2022..2080    +  promoter       cat promoter (fragment): promoter of the E. coli cat gene encoding chloramphenicol acetyltransferase
   2233..3048    +  CDS            KanR: aminoglycoside phosphotransferase; aph(3')-Ia; confers resistance to kanamycin in bacteria or G418 (Geneticin®) in eukaryotes
   3095..3172    +  promoter       lacIq promoter: lacI (mutant); In the lacIq allele, a single base change in the promoter boosts expression of the lacI gene about 10-fold.
   3173..4255    +  CDS            lacI: lac repressor; lacI; The lac repressor binds to the lac operator to inhibit transcription in E. coli. This inhibition can be relieved by adding lactose or isopropyl-β-D-thiogalactopyranoside (IPTG).
   5237..5825    -  rep_origin     ori: high-copy-number ColE1/pMB1/pBR322/pUC origin of replication
