[The description below was written by a language model from this plasmid's Addgene catalogue record and pLannotate feature annotations shown in this document.]
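Description:
pSL3005 is a pUC57-based suicide integration plasmid designed to deliver an IPTG-inducible sucrose permease cassette into neutral site III of the fast-growing cyanobacterium Synechococcus sp. UTEX 2973. In E. coli it replicates at high copy from the ColE1/pUC origin and is selected with kanamycin. Because it carries no annotated cyanobacterial replicon, it is expected to persist in Synechococcus only if the cargo recombines into the chromosome, which is what "suicide plasmid" implies. The homology arms for neutral site III are not called out in the feature table. They presumably lie in the unannotated stretches flanking the cassette, but the record does not define their boundaries. The repository lists the entry as an empty backbone, although the sequenced 6,354 nt record clearly contains the cscB payload.

The cargo begins with rrnB T1 and T2 terminators, which insulate the cassette from upstream transcription. These are followed by a lacUV5 promoter and lac operator driving cscB, the E. coli sucrose/proton symporter. Downstream sit a kanamycin resistance gene (aph(3')-Ia), preceded by a fragment of the cat promoter, and then lacI expressed from the strengthened lacIq promoter. The co-integrated repressor binds the operator and keeps cscB off until IPTG is added, making transporter expression inducible in the cyanobacterial host, while KanR allows selection of integrants as well as of E. coli transformants. According to the associated publication title, the construct was used in work on enhanced sucrose production in UTEX 2973. In that setting, CscB would plausibly serve to export sucrose made inside the cell into the medium.
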