Addgene plasmid #139977: pSL3005
Purpose: (Empty Backbone) Suicide plasmid for integration of PlacUV5-cscB and lacI into Synechococcus sp. UTEX 2973 Neutral site III
Depositing lab: Himadri Pakrasi. Depositing organization: Washington University in Saint Louis. Publication: Enhanced production of sucrose in the fast-growing cyanobacterium Synechococcus elongatus UTEX 2973. Lin PC, Zhang F, Pakrasi HB. Sci Rep. 2020 Jan 15;10(1):390. doi: 10.1038/s41598-019-57319-5. PubMed 31942010.
Backbone
  Vector backbone: pUC57
  Vector type: Unspecified
Growth in bacteria
  Bacterial resistance: Kanamycin, 50 μg/mL
  Growth temperature: 37°C
  Growth strain: DH5alpha
  Copy number: High Copy
Terms and licenses: Academic/Nonprofit Terms; Industry Terms: Not Available to Industry
How to cite: pSL3005 was a gift from Himadri Pakrasi (Addgene plasmid # 139977 ; http://n2t.net/addgene:139977 ; RRID:Addgene_139977)
